>Addgene plasmid #86265 | pFETCh_KDM6A | addgene full sequence | sequence record 170543 | Addgene NGS Result
GCAACACCTTCTTCACGAGGCAGACCTCTCGACGGAGTTCCACTGAGCGTCAGACCCCGTAGAAAAGATC
AAAGGATCTTCTTGAGATCCTTTTTTTCTGCGCGTAATCTGCTGCTTGCAAACAAAAAAACCACCGCTAC
CAGCGGTGGTTTGTTTGCCGGATCAAGAGCTACCAACTCTTTTTCCGAAGGTAACTGGCTTCAGCAGAGC
GCAGATACCAAATACTGTTCTTCTAGTGTAGCCGTAGTTAGGCCACCACTTCAAGAACTCTGTAGCACCG
CCTACATACCTCGCTCTGCTAATCCTGTTACCAGTGGCTGCTGCCAGTGGCGATAAGTCGTGTCTTACCG
GGTTGGACTCAAGACGATAGTTACCGGATAAGGCGCAGCGGTCGGGCTGAACGGGGGGTTCGTGCACACA
GCCCAGCTTGGAGCGAACGACCTACACCGAACTGAGATACCTACAGCGTGAGCTATGAGAAAGCGCCACG
CTTCCCGAAGGGAGAAAGGCGGACAGGTATCCGGTAAGCGGCAGGGTCGGAACAGGAGAGCGCACGAGGG
AGCTTCCAGGGGGAAACGCCTGGTATCTTTATAGTCCTGTCGGGTTTCGCCACCTCTGACTTGAGCGTCG
ATTTTTGTGATGCTCGTCAGGGGGGCGGAGCCTATGGAAAAACGCCAGCAACGCGGCCTTTTTACGGTTC
CTGGCCTTTTGCTGGCCTTTTGCTCACATGTTCTTTCCTGCGTTATCCCCTGATTCTGTGGATAACCGTA
TTACCGCCTTTGAGTGAGCTGATACCGCTCGCCGCAGCCGAACGACCGAGCGCAGCGAGTCAGTGAGCGA
GGAAGCGGAAGAAGCTCGCACATTCAGCAGCGTTTTTCAGCGCGTTTTCGATCAACGTTTCAATGTTGGT
ATCAACACCAGGTTTAACTTTGAACTTATCGGCACTGACGGTTACTGATTTTGAACTTTTGCTTTGCCAC
GGAACGGTCTGCGTTGTCGGGAAGATGCGTGATCTGATCCTTCAACTCAGCAAAAGTTCCCAATACGCAA
ACCGCCTCTCCCCGCGCGTTGGCCGATTCATTAATGCAGCTGGCACGACAGGTTTCCCGACTGGAAAGCG
GGCAGTGAGCGCAACGCAATTAATGTGAGTTAGCTCACTCATTAGGCACCCCAGGCTTTACACTTTATGC
TTCCGGCTCGTATGTTGTGTGGAATTGTGAGCGGATAACAATTTCACACAGGAAACAGCTATGACCATGA
TTACGCCAAGCTTGCATGCCTGCAGGTCGACTCTAGAGGATCCCCGGGTACCGAGCTCGAATTAGCTTGC
ATGCCTGCAGGTCAATTCCCTGGCATTATGCCCAGTACATGACCTTATGGGACTTTCCTACTTGGCAGTA
CATCTACGTATTAGTCATCGCTATTACCATGGTGATGCGGTTTTGGCAGTACATCAATGGGCGTGGATAG
CGGTTTGACTCACGGGGATTTCAAGTCTCCACCCCATTGACGTCAATGGGAGTTTGTTTTGGCACCAAAA
TCAACGGGACTTTCCAAAATGTCGTAACAACTCCGCCCCATTGACGCAAATGGGCGGTAGGCGTGTACGG
TGGGAGGTCTATATAAGCAGAGCTCGTTTAGTGAACCGTCAGATCGCCTGGAGACGCCATCCACGCTGTT
TTGACCTCCATAGGAGACACCGGGACCGATCCAGCCTGGGGATCCCGACCATGGCTTCGTACCCCTGCCA
TCAACACGCGTCTGCGTTCGACCAGGCTGCGCGTTCTCGCGGCCATAGCAACCGACGTACGGCGTTGCGC
CCTCGCCGGCAGCAAGAAGCCACGGAAGTCCGCCTGGAGCAGAAAATGCCCACGCTACTGCGGGTTTATA
TAGACGGTCCTCACGGGATGGGGAAAACCACCACCACGCAACTGCTGGTGGCCCTGGGTTCGCGCGACGA
TATCGTCTACGTACCCGAGCCGATGACTTACTGGCAGGTGCTGGGGGCTTCCGAGACAATCGCGAACATC
TACACCACACAACACCGCCTCGACCAGGGTGAGATATCGGCCGGGGACGCGGCGGTGGTAATGACAAGCG
CCCAGATAACAATGGGCATGCCTTATGCCGTGACCGACGCCGTTCTGGCTCCTCATATCGGGGGGGAGGC
TGGGAGCTCACATGCCCCGCCCCCGGCCCTCACCCTCATCTTCGACCGCCATCCCATCGCCGCCCTCCTG
TGCTACCCGGCCGCGCGATACCTTATGGGCAGCATGACCCCCCAGGCCGTGCTGGCGTTCGTGGCCCTCA
TCCCGCCGACCTTGCCCGGCACAAACATCGTGTTGGGGGCCCTTCCGGAGGACAGACACATCGACCGCCT
GGCCAAACGCCAGCGCCCCGGCGAGCGGCTTGACCTGGCTATGCTGGCCGCGATTCGCCGCGTTTACGGG
CTGCTTGCCAATACGGTGCGGTATCTGCAGGGCGGCGGGTCGTGGCGGGAGGATTGGGGACAGCTTTCGG
GGACGGCCGTGCCGCCCCAGGGTGCCGAGCCCCAGAGCAACGCGGGCCCACGACCCCATATCGGGGACAC
GTTATTTACCCTGTTTCGGGCCCCCGAGTTGCTGGCCCCCAACGGCGACCTGTACAACGTGTTTGCCTGG
GCCTTGGACGTCTTGGCCAAACGCCTCCGTCCCATGCACGTCTTTATCCTGGATTACGACCAATCGCCCG
CCGGCTGCCGGGACGCCCTGCTGCAACTTACCTCCGGGATGGTCCAGACCCACGTCACCACCCCCGGCTC
CATACCGACGATCTGCGACCTGGCGCGCACGTTTGCCCGGGAGATGGGGGAGGCTAACTGAGGATCCCAC
GTCACTATTGTATACTCTATATTATACTCTATGTTATACTCTGTAATCCTACTCAATAAACGTGTCACGC
CTGTGAAACCGTACTAAGTCTCCCGTGTATTCTTATCACCATCAGGTGACATCCTCGCCCAGGCTGTCAA
TCATGCCGGTATCGATTCCAGTAGCACCGGCCCCACGCTGACAACCCACTCTTGCAGCGTTAGCAGCGCC
CCTCTTAACAAGCCGACCCCCACCAGCGTCGCGGTTACTAACACTCCTCTCCCCGACCTGCAGCCCAGCT
TGTCCTTGCCAGAAGTATTAACCTCATGGGAGTATTTAATGGAGCTTAACTTCCTGGTATATTATGTAAC
CTTATGAAATTCAAGTATACTTATAAATTGCACAGTTTTTAATTTCAGACAGCAGATGCTTGGGGGAAGC
ATTTTACTTTCGCAGATCAATAGCTTTATGAATAGAAACACAGAGATAATTTATGAATTGTTGATTTTCT
CCAGTACTTGTCTCCCACACATATGTGATCAGAAACTAACTTTTTGAAATTTACTTTCTGATATTTTCAC
TTGAATGGTCTTCAAGATTGCTTGAAGAAGAAAATTATCTGAAATATGTTGAAGAAAATATATTACCTAG
CTGAGATAGATTCTGAAGGCAGTCACTAGTGAAATTGTAATTTGTTAAATTATTTTGCAAGAAGCCCCCT
TTTTTTAAGCAATCTTAAAAAATGGTAAACGTAATAACATTCCAAGAGTTTTTGACTAATTGGTGAAGAA
GTATAGAAAATTGCAAGTACACTGAGTAGGATAATGGTCTTAGATTCTTAGGAAGATTGGCTGAATGGGA
GATAGTAAGGTAGGCTGTACTTTTATGTTGCATAGCAGGCTGTTGAACTTTTTGAGAGTTATTTCCCCTA
ACTTCACAAGCAGACTATATGTTTGTAGCCATGAGCTATTAACAATTTGTATATCAAAATAACCTACCTT
ACTTTTATTTTCAGGCTCCTCCATTACCATCCGCCTCATCTGGGAGCGGAGGAGGTTCCGGTGGAGGTGG
TTCTGGAGATTACAAGGATGACGACGATAAGGGCGATTACAAGGATGACGACGATAAGGGAGATTACAAG
GATGACGACGATAAGGTTTCAGGAAGCGGAGCTACTAACTTCAGCCTGCTGAAGCAGGCTGGAGACGTGG
AGGAGAACCCTGGACCTGGATCGTTTCGCATGATTGAACAAGATGGATTGCACGCAGGTTCTCCGGCCGC
TTGGGTGGAGAGGCTATTCGGCTATGACTGGGCACAACAGACAATCGGCTGCTCTGATGCCGCCGTGTTC
CGGCTGTCAGCGCAGGGGCGCCCGGTTCTTTTTGTCAAGACCGACCTGTCCGGTGCCCTGAATGAACTGC
AGGACGAGGCAGCGCGGCTATCGTGGCTGGCCACGACGGGCGTTCCTTGCGCAGCTGTGCTCGACGTTGT
CACTGAAGCGGGAAGGGACTGGCTGCTATTGGGCGAAGTGCCGGGGCAGGATCTCCTGTCATCTCACCTT
GCTCCTGCCGAGAAAGTATCCATCATGGCTGATGCAATGCGGCGGCTGCATACGCTTGATCCGGCTACCT
GCCCATTCGACCACCAAGCGAAACATCGCATCGAGCGAGCACGTACTCGGATGGAAGCCGGTCTTGTCGA
TCAGGATGATCTGGACGAAGAGCATCAGGGGCTCGCGCCAGCCGAACTGTTCGCCAGGCTCAAGGCGCGC
ATGCCCGACGGCGAGGATCTCGTCGTGACCCATGGCGATGCCTGCTTGCCGAATATCATGGTGGAAAATG
GCCGCTTTTCTGGATTCATCGACTGTGGCCGGCTGGGTGTGGCCGACCGCTATCAGGACATAGCGTTGGC
TACCCGTGATATTGCTGAAGAGCTTGGCGGCGAATGGGCTGACCGCTTCCTCGTGCTTTACGGTATCGCC
GCTCCCGATTCGCAGCGCATCGCCTTCTATCGCCTTCTTGACGAGTTCTTCTGATTCGAACATCACATTA
AATGAGACCTTTTCTGCTATTCAGGAAATAACCCAGTTCTGCACCACTGGTTTTTGTAGCTATCTCGTAA
GGCTGCTGGCTGAAAACTGTGTCTATGCAACCTTCCAAGTGCGGAGTGTCAACCAACTGGACGGGAGAGA
GTACTGCTCCTACTCCAGGACTCTCACAAAGCTGATGAGCTGTACTTCAGAAAAAAATAATAATTTCCAT
GTTTTGTATATATCTGACAAAACTGGCAACATCTTACAGACTACTGACTTGAAGACAACCTCTTTTATAT
TTCTCTATTTCTGGGCTGATGAATTTGTTTTCATCTGTCTTTTCCCCCTTCAGAATTTTCCTTGGAAAAA
AAATACTAGCCTAGCTGGTCATTTCTTTGTAAGGTAGTTAGCAATTTTAAGTCTTTCTTTGGTCAACTTT
TTTTTAATGTGAAAAGTTAGGTAAGACACTTTTTTACTGCTTTTATGTTTTTCTGTCTTGTTTTGAGACC
ATGATGGTTACACTTTTGGTTCCTAAATAAAATTTAAAAAATTAACAGCCAAGTCACAAAGGTAATGGAT
TGCACATAGACTAAGGAATAAACTTCAGATTTGTGATTTTTGTTTCTAATCTTGATGTAAATTTACACTA
TTTATAAATACATATTTATTGCTTGAAAATATTTGTGAATGGAATGCTGTTATTTTTTCCAGATTTACCT
GCCTTGGAAAGTCCTCTCCACTGACTGTAGCCTCCAATTCACTGGCCGTCGTTCACTGGCCGTCGTTTTA
CAACGTCGTGACTGGGAAAACCCTGGCGTTACCCAACTTAATCGCCTTGCAGCACATCCCCCTTTCGCCA
GCTGGCGTAATAGCGAAGAGGCCCGCACCGATCGCCCTTCCCAACAGTTGCGCAGCCTGAATGGCGAATG
CGATTTATTCAACAAAGCCGCCGTCCCGTCAAGTCAGCGTAATGCTCTGCCAGTGTTACAACCAATTAAC
CAATTCTGATTAGAAAAACTCATCGAGCATCAAATGAAACTGCAATATATTCATATCAGGATTATCAATA
CCATATTTTTGAAAAAGCCGTTTCTGTAATGAAGGAGAAAACTCACCGAGGCAGTTCCATAGGATGGCAA
GATCCTGGTATCGGTCTGCGATTCCGACTCGTCCAACATCAATACAACCTATTAATTTCCCCTCGTCAAA
AATAAGGTTATCAAGTGAGAAATCACCATGAGTGACGACTGAATCCGGTGAGAATGGCAAAAGCTTATGC
ATTTCTTTCCAGACTTGTTCAACAGGCCAGCCATTACGCTCGTCATCAAAATCACTCGCATCAACCAAAC
CGTTATTCATTCGTGATTGCGCCTGAGCGAGACGAAATACGCGATCGCTGTTAAAAGGACAATTACAAAC
AGGAATCGAATGCAACCGGCGCAGGAACACTGCCAGCGCATCAACAATATTTTCACCTGAATCAGGATAT
TCTTCTAATACCTGGAATGCTGTTTTCCCGGGGATCGCAGTGGTGAGTAACCATGCATCATCAGGAGTAC
GGATAAAATGCTTGATGGTCGGAAGAGGCATAAATTCCGTCAGCCAGTTTAGTCTGACCATCTCATCTGT
AACATCATTGGCAACGCTACCTTTGCCATGTTTCAGAAACAACTCTGGCGCATCGGGCTTCCCATACAAT
CGATAGATTGTCGCACCTGATTGCCCGACATTATCGCGAGCCCATTTATACCCATATAAATCAGCATCCA
TGTTGGAATTTAATCGCGGCTTCGAGCAAGACGTTTCCCGTTGAATATGGCTCATAACACCCCTTGTATT
ACTGTTTATGTAAGCAGACAGTTTTATTGTTCATGATGATATATTTTTATCTTGTGCAATGTAACATCAG
AGATTTTGAGACACAACGTGGCTTTGTTGAATAAATCGAACTTTTGCTGAGTTGAAGGATCAGATCACGC
ATCTTCCCGACAACGCAGACCGTTCCGTGGCAAAGCAAAAGTTCAAAATCACCAACTGGTCCACCTACAA
CAAAGCTCTCATCAACCGTGGCTCCCTCACTTTCTGGCTGGATGATGGGGCGATTCAGGCCTGGTATGAG
TCA
Features (pLannotate 1.2.2; 19 found; start..end, strand, type, name):
     82..670     +  rep_origin     ori: high-copy-number ColE1/pMB1/pBR322/pUC origin of replication
   1039..1128    +  CDS            lacI (fragment): lac repressor; lacI; The lac repressor binds to the lac operator to inhibit transcription in E. coli. This inhibition can be relieved by adding lactose or isopropyl-β-D-thiogalactopyranoside (IPTG).
   1141..1162    +  protein_bind   CAP binding site: CAP binding activates transcription in the presence of cAMP. E. coli catabolite activator protein
   1177..1207    +  promoter       lac promoter: promoter for the E. coli lac operon
   1215..1231    +  protein_bind   lac operator: The lac repressor binds to the lac operator to inhibit transcription in E. coli. This inhibition can be relieved by adding lactose or isopropyl-β-D-thiogalactopyranoside (IPTG). lac repressor encoded by lacI
   1268..1323    -  misc_feature   MCS: pUC18/19 multiple cloning site
   1324..1343    -  misc_feature   MCS (fragment): pUC18/19 multiple cloning site
   1349..1431    +  enhancer       CMV enhancer (fragment): human cytomegalovirus immediate early enhancer; contains an 18-bp deletion relative to the standard CMV enhancer
   1503..1520    -  promoter       CMV promoter (fragment): human cytomegalovirus (CMV) immediate early promoter
   1583..1634    +  promoter       CMVd2 promoter: truncated human cytomegalovirus (CMV) immediate early promoter that yields moderately reduced expression relative to the full-length promoter
   1725..1796    -  CDS            UL24_HHV11 (fragment): Experimental evidence at protein level: Swiss-Prot protein existence level 1. May participate in nuclear egress of viral particles. Plays a role in the dispersal of several host nucleolar proteins including NCL/nucleolin and NPM1. Since deletion of host NCL/nucleolin negatively impact on nuclear egress, UL24 supposedly acts on this process through its effect on host nucleoli. From Human herpesvirus 1 (strain 17) (HHV-1) (Human herpes simplex virus 1).
   1866..2861    +  CDS            ΔTK: truncated herpes simplex virus thymidine kinase (Salomon et al., 1995) confers sensitivity to nucleoside analogs such as acyclovir or ganciclovir
   2973..3155    +  CDS            UL122 (fragment): VIE2_HCMVT - Experimental evidence at protein level: Swiss-Prot protein existence level 1. Stimulates viral early and late gene expression and thus play a crucial role in the regulation of productive infection. In addition, activates quiescent cells to reenter the cell cycle and upregulates several E2F-responsive genes, which are responsible for pushing the cell into S phase. In S-phase, inhibits cellular DNA synthesis and blocks further cell cycle progression. From Human cytomegalovirus (strain Towne) (HHV-5) (Human herpesvirus 5).
   3925..3978    +  CDS            3xFLAG (fragment): three tandem FLAG® epitope tags
   3982..4006    +  CDS            3xFLAG (fragment): three tandem FLAG® epitope tags
   4090..4881    +  CDS            neo: KKA2_KLEPN - Also known as kan, nptII. Experimental evidence at protein level: Swiss-Prot protein existence level 1. Resistance to kanamycin, neomycin, paromomycin, ribostamycin, butirosin and gentamicin B. From Klebsiella pneumoniae.
   5652..5808    +  CDS            lacZα (fragment): LacZα fragment of β-galactosidase; lacZ fragment
   5890..6705    -  CDS            KanR: aminoglycoside phosphotransferase; aph(3')-Ia; confers resistance to kanamycin in bacteria or G418 (Geneticin®) in eukaryotes
   6890..27      +  CDS            TRA2_ECOLX (fragment) (across the origin): Protein predicted: Swiss-Prot protein existence level 4. Required for transposition of transposon Tn903. From Escherichia coli.
