[The description below was written by a language model from this plasmid's Addgene catalogue record and pLannotate feature annotations shown in this document.]
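Description:
pFETCh_KDM6A is a homology-directed repair donor plasmid from the CETCh-seq (CRISPR epitope tagging ChIP-seq) system, built on the pFETCh_Donor backbone to place a FLAG epitope at the 3' end of the endogenous human KDM6A (UTX) coding sequence. It is a roughly 7 kb, high-copy plasmid that replicates in E. coli from a ColE1/pUC-type origin and is selected with kanamycin through an aph(3')-Ia KanR gene. Remnants of pUC cloning elements (lac promoter and operator, MCS, lacZα fragment) are also annotated.

The payload is a 3xFLAG-P2A-NeoR cassette flanked by KDM6A homology arms that were inserted by Gibson assembly. The arms themselves are not annotated in the feature table, but unannotated stretches lie on either side of the 3xFLAG and neo features, consistent with that layout. After Cas9 cleavage near the KDM6A stop codon, recombination fuses 3xFLAG in frame to the C terminus of the native protein. The P2A self-cleaving peptide then lets the neomycin phosphotransferase be translated from the same endogenous transcript as a separate protein, so drug resistance depends on correct in-frame integration at an expressed locus rather than on a promoter carried by the donor. The table also shows a truncated HSV thymidine kinase (ΔTK) preceded by CMV enhancer and promoter fragments, lying outside the tagging cassette. Such a cassette could in principle permit counter-selection against random integration with nucleoside analogs, although the record does not state this use.

According to the depositor, the plasmid was co-transfected with two PX458-based KDM6A guide/Cas9 plasmids into HepG2 cells. Editing was confirmed by PCR, and the tagged line gave anti-FLAG ChIP-seq data that passed quality checks, while immunoprecipitation followed by mass spectrometry identified KDM6A.
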