Addgene plasmid #86265: pFETCh_KDM6A
Purpose: Donor vector for 3' FLAG tag of human KDM6A
Depositing lab: Eric Mendenhall & Richard M. Myers. Publication: CETCh-seq: CRISPR epitope tagging ChIP-seq of DNA-binding proteins. Savic D, Partridge EC, Newberry KM, Smith SB, Meadows SK, Roberts BS, Mackiewicz M, Mendenhall EM, Myers RM. Genome Res. 2015 Sep 9. 10.1101/gr.193540.115 PubMed 26355004.
Backbone
  Vector backbone: pFETCh_Donor
  Vector type: CRISPR
Growth in bacteria
  Bacterial resistance: Kanamycin, 50 μg/mL
  Growth temperature: 37°C
  Growth strain: DH5alpha
  Copy number: High Copy
Gene/Insert
  Gene/Insert name: KDM6A homology arms
  Species: H. sapiens (human)
  Entrez Gene: KDM6A (a.k.a. KABUK2, UTX, bA386N14.2)
  Tag / fusion protein: 3XFLAG-P2A-NeoR (C terminal on insert)
  Cloning method: Gibson Cloning
  Sequencing primers: 5′ acgcctgtgaaaccgtacta; 3′ aactgttgggaagggcgatc
Terms and licenses: Academic/Nonprofit Terms; Industry Terms: Not Available to Industry
Depositor comments: This plasmid was co-transfected along with PX458_KDM6A_1 and PX458_KDM6A_2 into HepG2 cells, and genomic editing was verified by PCR. We performed ChIP-seq on this cell line using anti-FLAG Sigma F1804 and obtained data that passed our quality tests. Immunoprecipitation with anti-FLAG Sigma F1804 followed by mass spectrometry identified KDM6A. All released data, including ChIP-seq files and validation data, are available at the ENCODE web portal: https://www.encodeproject.org/search/?searchTerm=flag&type=Experiment&lab.title=Richard+Myers%2C+HAIB . Note: This plasmid is part of the Mendenhall and Meyers CRISPR-based Tagging system to add a tag (currently using FLAG) to endogenous proteins. Please see https://www.addgene.org/crispr/tagging/ for more details.
How to cite: pFETCh_KDM6A was a gift from Eric Mendenhall & Richard M. Myers (Addgene plasmid # 86265 ; http://n2t.net/addgene:86265 ; RRID:Addgene_86265)
